Addgene plasmid #131893: pDONR221_MFSD2A
Purpose: Gateway entry clone with codon-optimized ORF sequence for subcloning into custom expression vectors
Depositing lab: RESOLUTE Consortium & Giulio Superti-Furga. Depositing organization: CeMM Research Center for Molecular Medicine. Publication: The RESOLUTE consortium: unlocking SLC transporters for drug discovery. Superti-Furga G, Lackner D, Wiedmer T, Ingles-Prieto A, Barbosa B, Girardi E, Goldmann U, Gurtl B, Klavins K, Klimek C, Lindinger S, Lineiro-Retes E, Muller AC, Onstein S, Redinger G, Reil D, Sedlyarov V, Wolf G, Crawford M, Everley R, ... Steppan CM. Nat Rev Drug Discov. 2020 Jul;19(7):429-430. doi: 10.1038/d41573-020-00056-6. PubMed 32265506.
Backbone
  Vector backbone: pDONR221
  Backbone manufacturer: Thermo Fisher Scientific
  Backbone size w/o insert (bp): 2550
  Vector type: Mammalian Expression
Growth in bacteria
  Bacterial resistance: Kanamycin, 50 μg/mL
  Growth temperature: 37°C
  Growth strain: Stbl3
  Copy number: High Copy
Gene/Insert
  Gene/Insert name: MFSD2A (alt name: FLJ14490, MFSD2)
  Species: H. sapiens (human)
  Insert size (bp): 1629
  Entrez Gene: MFSD2A (a.k.a. MCPH15, MFSD2, NLS1)
  Cloning method: Gateway Cloning
  Sequencing primers: 5′ M13-fwd; 3′ M13-rev
Terms and licenses: Academic/Nonprofit Terms; Industry Terms
Depositor comments: For more information on the full Resolute plasmid collection, please see www.addgene.org/depositor-collections/re-solute/. Please provide your feedback on this plasmid to the RESOLUTE consortium by filling out their RESOLUTE repository feedback form: https://forms.office.com/Pages/ResponsePage.aspx?id=0e05yklzmkS7rjFGQL4N7z4feCLQvEJAmVcOCM_u885UN1JJRko0Ukg4TVQwNTZLOUxPQVJWT1NHUCQlQCN0PWcu
How to cite: pDONR221_MFSD2A was a gift from RESOLUTE Consortium & Giulio Superti-Furga (Addgene plasmid # 131893 ; http://n2t.net/addgene:131893 ; RRID:Addgene_131893)
