[The description below was written by a language model from this plasmid's Addgene catalogue record and pLannotate feature annotations shown in this document.]
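Description:
pDONR221_MFSD2A is a Gateway entry clone built on the pDONR221 backbone and carrying a codon-optimized open reading frame for human MFSD2A (also known as MFSD2 or NLS1). The full sequence is about 4.2 kb, of which the insert accounts for 1,629 bp. It is propagated in E. coli from a high-copy ColE1/pUC-type origin and selected with kanamycin through an aminoglycoside phosphotransferase (KanR) gene. Although the catalogue lists the vector type as mammalian expression, the annotated features show no eukaryotic promoter or polyadenylation signal upstream or downstream of the ORF. The plasmid is therefore a shuttle for the coding sequence rather than an expression construct in its own right.

The MFSD2A ORF lies between attL1 and attL2, the recombination sites used in the Gateway LR reaction, so it can be moved directionally into any attR-containing destination vector that supplies the desired promoter, tags or delivery system. Upstream of attL1 are the rrnB T1 and T2 transcription terminators, which insulate the insert from read-through transcription in bacteria. A T7 promoter lies just beyond attL2, oriented back towards the insert. The short lacI and lacZα fragments annotated in the backbone are remnants with no functional role.

MFSD2A encodes a sodium-dependent lysophosphatidylcholine symporter that is important for blood-brain barrier formation and function and for delivering docosahexaenoic acid to the brain. The clone belongs to a consortium collection of solute carrier (SLC) transporter reagents and is meant for subcloning the ORF into custom expression vectors for transporter studies.
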