Features (pLannotate 1.2.2; 10 found; start..end, strand, type, name):
    121..213     +  CDS            lacI (fragment): lac repressor; lacI; The lac repressor binds to the lac operator to inhibit transcription in E. coli. This inhibition can be relieved by adding lactose or isopropyl-β-D-thiogalactopyranoside (IPTG).
    268..295     -  terminator     rrnB T2 terminator: transcription terminator T2 from the E. coli rrnB gene
    427..470     +  terminator     rrnB T1 terminator: Escherichia coli rrnB; transcription terminator T1 from the E. coli rrnB gene
    517..553     -  CDS            lacZα (fragment): LacZα fragment of β-galactosidase; lacZ fragment
    569..668     +  protein_bind   attL1: mutant version of attL; recombination site for the Gateway® LR reaction LR Clonase™
    674..2302    +  CDS            MFSD2A: NLS1_HUMAN - Also known as MFSD2, NLS1. Experimental evidence at protein level: Swiss-Prot protein existence level 1. Sodium-dependent lysophosphatidylcholine (LPC) symporter, which plays an essential role for blood-brain barrier formation and function (PubMed:24828040). Specifically expressed in endothelium of the blood-brain barrier of micro-vessels and transports LPC into the brain (By similarity). Transport of LPC is essential because it constitutes the major mechanism by which docosahexaenoic acid (DHA), an omega-3 fatty acid that is essential for normal brain growth and cognitive functio
   2304..2403    -  protein_bind   attL2: mutant version of attL; recombination site for the Gateway® LR reaction LR Clonase™
   2421..2439    -  promoter       T7 promoter: promoter for bacteriophage T7 RNA polymerase
   2573..3382    +  CDS            KanR: aminoglycoside phosphotransferase; aph(3')-Ia; confers resistance to kanamycin in bacteria or G418 (Geneticin®) in eukaryotes
   3529..4117    +  rep_origin     ori: high-copy-number ColE1/pMB1/pBR322/pUC origin of replication
>Addgene plasmid #131893 | pDONR221_MFSD2A | addgene full sequence | sequence record 259098 | Addgene NGS Result
CTTTCCTGCGTTATCCCCTGATTCTGTGGATAACCGTATTACCGCCTTTGAGTGAGCTGATACCGCTCGC
CGCAGCCGAACGACCGAGCGCAGCGAGTCAGTGAGCGAGGAAGCGGAAGAGCGCCCAATACGCAAACCGC
CTCTCCCCGCGCGTTGGCCGATTCATTAATGCAGCTGGCACGACAGGTTTCCCGACTGGAAAGCGGGCAG
TGAGCGCAACGCAATTAATACGCGTACCGCTAGCCAGGAAGAGTTTGTAGAAACGCAAAAAGGCCATCCG
TCAGGATGGCCTTCTGCTTAGTTTGATGCCTGGCAGTTTATGGCGGGCGTCCTGCCCGCCACCCTCCGGG
CCGTTGCTTCACAACGTTCAAATCCGCTCCCGGCGGATTTGTCCTACTCAGGAGAGCGTTCACCGACAAA
CAACAGATAAAACGAAAGGCCCAGTCTTCCGACTGAGCCTTTCGTTTTATTTGATGCCTGGCAGTTCCCT
ACTCTCGCGTTAACGCTAGCATGGATGTTTTCCCAGTCACGACGTTGTAAAACGACGGCCAGTCTTAAGC
TCGGGCCCCAAATAATGATTTTATTTTGACTGATAGTGACCTGTTCGTTGCAACACATTGATGAGCAATG
CTTTTTTATAATGCCAACTTTGTACAAAAAAGCAGGCTCCACCATGGCCAAGGGAGAGGGAGCAGAGAGC
GGATCCGCCGCCGGCCTGCTGCCAACCAGCATCCTGCAGTCCACAGAGCGCCCTGCCCAGGTGAAGAAGG
AGCCCAAGAAGAAGAAGCAGCAGCTGTCCGTGTGCAACAAGCTGTGCTACGCACTGGGAGGAGCACCTTA
TCAGGTGACCGGATGCGCCCTGGGCTTCTTTCTGCAGATCTACCTGCTGGACGTGGCCCAGAAGGATGAG
GAGGTGGTGTTCTGTTTTAGCTCCTTTCAAGTGGGCCCATTCTCTGCCAGCATCATCCTGTTTGTGGGAA
GGGCATGGGACGCAATCACCGATCCACTGGTGGGACTGTGCATCTCCAAGTCTCCTTGGACATGTCTGGG
CCGGCTGATGCCCTGGATCATCTTCAGCACCCCTCTGGCCGTGATCGCCTACTTCCTGATCTGGTTTGTG
CCCGACTTCCCTCACGGCCAGACATACTGGTATCTGCTGTTTTACTGCCTGTTCGAGACCATGGTGACAT
GTTTTCACGTGCCCTATTCCGCCCTGACCATGTTCATCTCTACCGAGCAGACAGAGCGCGATTCTGCCAC
CGCCTATCGGATGACAGTGGAGGTGCTGGGAACCGTGCTGGGAACAGCAATCCAGGGACAGATCGTGGGA
CAGGCAGACACCCCTTGCTTCCAGGATCTGAACTCTAGCACCGTGGCCAGCCAGTCCGCCAATCACACAC
ACGGCACCACAAGCCACCGGGAGACCCAGAAGGCATACCTGCTGGCAGCAGGCGTGATCGTGTGCATCTA
TATCATCTGTGCCGTGATCCTGATCCTGGGCGTGCGCGAGCAGAGGGAGCCTTACGAGGCCCAGCAGTCT
GAGCCAATCGCCTACTTCCGGGGACTGAGGCTGGTCATGAGCCACGGCCCCTACATCAAGCTGATCACCG
GCTTCCTGTTTACAAGCCTGGCCTTCATGCTGGTGGAGGGCAACTTCGTGCTGTTTTGTACCTATACACT
GGGCTTTAGAAACGAGTTCCAGAATCTGCTGCTGGCCATCATGCTGTCCGCCACCCTGACAATCCCAATC
TGGCAGTGGTTTCTGACCAGGTTCGGCAAGAAGACAGCCGTGTACGTGGGCATCTCCTCTGCCGTGCCCT
TTCTGATCCTGGTGGCCCTGATGGAGTCCAATCTGATCATCACCTATGCCGTGGCAGTGGCAGCAGGAAT
CAGCGTGGCAGCAGCCTTCCTGCTGCCATGGTCCATGCTGCCCGACGTGATCGACGATTTTCACCTGAAG
CAGCCACACTTCCACGGCACAGAGCCCATCTTCTTTTCCTTTTACGTGTTCTTTACCAAGTTCGCCTCTG
GCGTGAGCCTGGGCATCTCCACACTGTCTCTGGATTTTGCCGGCTATCAGACCAGAGGCTGCTCTCAGCC
AGAGAGGGTGAAGTTCACCCTGAACATGCTGGTGACAATGGCCCCCATCGTGCTGATCCTGCTGGGCCTG
CTGCTGTTCAAGATGTACCCTATCGACGAGGAGCGGAGAAGGCAGAATAAGAAGGCCCTGCAGGCCCTGA
GGGACGAGGCAAGCTCCTCTGGCTGTTCTGAGACCGATAGCACAGAGCTGGCCAGCATCCTGGACCCAGC
TTTCTTGTACAAAGTTGGCATTATAAGAAAGCATTGCTTATCAATTTGTTGCAACGAACAGGTCACTATC
AGTCAAAATAAAATCATTATTTGCCATCCAGCTGATATCCCCTATAGTGAGTCGTATTACATGGTCATAG
CTGTTTCCTGGCAGCTCTGGCCCGTGTCTCAAAATCTCTGATGTTACATTGCACAAGATAAAAATATATC
ATCATGAACAATAAAACTGTCTGCTTACATAAACAGTAATACAAGGGGTGTTATGAGCCATATTCAACGG
GAAACGTCGAGGCCGCGATTAAATTCCAACATGGATGCTGATTTATATGGGTATAAATGGGCTCGCGATA
ATGTCGGGCAATCAGGTGCGACAATCTATCGCTTGTATGGGAAGCCCGATGCGCCAGAGTTGTTTCTGAA
ACATGGCAAAGGTAGCGTTGCCAATGATGTTACAGATGAGATGGTCAGACTAAACTGGCTGACGGAATTT
ATGCCTCTTCCGACCATCAAGCATTTTATCCGTACTCCTGATGATGCATGGTTACTCACCACTGCGATCC
CCGGAAAAACAGCATTCCAGGTATTAGAAGAATATCCTGATTCAGGTGAAAATATTGTTGATGCGCTGGC
AGTGTTCCTGCGCCGGTTGCATTCGATTCCTGTTTGTAATTGTCCTTTTAACAGCGATCGCGTATTTCGT
CTCGCTCAGGCGCAATCACGAATGAATAACGGTTTGGTTGATGCGAGTGATTTTGATGACGAGCGTAATG
GCTGGCCTGTTGAACAAGTCTGGAAAGAAATGCATAAACTTTTGCCATTCTCACCGGATTCAGTCGTCAC
TCATGGTGATTTCTCACTTGATAACCTTATTTTTGACGAGGGGAAATTAATAGGTTGTATTGATGTTGGA
CGAGTCGGAATCGCAGACCGATACCAGGATCTTGCCATCCTATGGAACTGCCTCGGTGAGTTTTCTCCTT
CATTACAGAAACGGCTTTTTCAAAAATATGGTATTGATAATCCTGATATGAATAAATTGCAGTTTCATTT
GATGCTCGATGAGTTTTTCTAATCAGAATTGGTTAATTGGTTGTAACACTGGCAGAGCATTACGCTGACT
TGACGGGACGGCGCAAGCTCATGACCAAAATCCCTTAACGTGAGTTACGCGTCGTTCCACTGAGCGTCAG
ACCCCGTAGAAAAGATCAAAGGATCTTCTTGAGATCCTTTTTTTCTGCGCGTAATCTGCTGCTTGCAAAC
AAAAAAACCACCGCTACCAGCGGTGGTTTGTTTGCCGGATCAAGAGCTACCAACTCTTTTTCCGAAGGTA
ACTGGCTTCAGCAGAGCGCAGATACCAAATACTGTTCTTCTAGTGTAGCCGTAGTTAGGCCACCACTTCA
AGAACTCTGTAGCACCGCCTACATACCTCGCTCTGCTAATCCTGTTACCAGTGGCTGCTGCCAGTGGCGA
TAAGTCGTGTCTTACCGGGTTGGACTCAAGACGATAGTTACCGGATAAGGCGCAGCGGTCGGGCTGAACG
GGGGGTTCGTGCACACAGCCCAGCTTGGAGCGAACGACCTACACCGAACTGAGATACCTACAGCGTGAGC
TATGAGAAAGCGCCACGCTTCCCGAAGGGAGAAAGGCGGACAGGTATCCGGTAAGCGGCAGGGTCGGAAC
AGGAGAGCGCACGAGGGAGCTTCCAGGGGGAAACGCCTGGTATCTTTATAGTCCTGTCGGGTTTCGCCAC
CTCTGACTTGAGCGTCGATTTTTGTGATGCTCGTCAGGGGGGCGGAGCCTATGGAAAAACGCCAGCAACG
CGGCCTTTTTACGGTTCCTGGCCTTTTGCTGGCCTTTTGCTCACATGTT
