>Addgene plasmid #131893 | pDONR221_MFSD2A | depositor partial sequence | sequence record 253186 | Codon-optimized ORF of MFSD2A
ATGGCCAAGGGAGAGGGAGCAGAGAGCGGATCCGCCGCCGGCCTGCTGCCAACCAGCATCCTGCAGTCCA
CAGAGCGCCCTGCCCAGGTGAAGAAGGAGCCCAAGAAGAAGAAGCAGCAGCTGTCCGTGTGCAACAAGCT
GTGCTACGCACTGGGAGGAGCACCTTATCAGGTGACCGGATGCGCCCTGGGCTTCTTTCTGCAGATCTAC
CTGCTGGACGTGGCCCAGAAGGATGAGGAGGTGGTGTTCTGTTTTAGCTCCTTTCAAGTGGGCCCATTCT
CTGCCAGCATCATCCTGTTTGTGGGAAGGGCATGGGACGCAATCACCGATCCACTGGTGGGACTGTGCAT
CTCCAAGTCTCCTTGGACATGTCTGGGCCGGCTGATGCCCTGGATCATCTTCAGCACCCCTCTGGCCGTG
ATCGCCTACTTCCTGATCTGGTTTGTGCCCGACTTCCCTCACGGCCAGACATACTGGTATCTGCTGTTTT
ACTGCCTGTTCGAGACCATGGTGACATGTTTTCACGTGCCCTATTCCGCCCTGACCATGTTCATCTCTAC
CGAGCAGACAGAGCGCGATTCTGCCACCGCCTATCGGATGACAGTGGAGGTGCTGGGAACCGTGCTGGGA
ACAGCAATCCAGGGACAGATCGTGGGACAGGCAGACACCCCTTGCTTCCAGGATCTGAACTCTAGCACCG
TGGCCAGCCAGTCCGCCAATCACACACACGGCACCACAAGCCACCGGGAGACCCAGAAGGCATACCTGCT
GGCAGCAGGCGTGATCGTGTGCATCTATATCATCTGTGCCGTGATCCTGATCCTGGGCGTGCGCGAGCAG
AGGGAGCCTTACGAGGCCCAGCAGTCTGAGCCAATCGCCTACTTCCGGGGACTGAGGCTGGTCATGAGCC
ACGGCCCCTACATCAAGCTGATCACCGGCTTCCTGTTTACAAGCCTGGCCTTCATGCTGGTGGAGGGCAA
CTTCGTGCTGTTTTGTACCTATACACTGGGCTTTAGAAACGAGTTCCAGAATCTGCTGCTGGCCATCATG
CTGTCCGCCACCCTGACAATCCCAATCTGGCAGTGGTTTCTGACCAGGTTCGGCAAGAAGACAGCCGTGT
ACGTGGGCATCTCCTCTGCCGTGCCCTTTCTGATCCTGGTGGCCCTGATGGAGTCCAATCTGATCATCAC
CTATGCCGTGGCAGTGGCAGCAGGAATCAGCGTGGCAGCAGCCTTCCTGCTGCCATGGTCCATGCTGCCC
GACGTGATCGACGATTTTCACCTGAAGCAGCCACACTTCCACGGCACAGAGCCCATCTTCTTTTCCTTTT
ACGTGTTCTTTACCAAGTTCGCCTCTGGCGTGAGCCTGGGCATCTCCACACTGTCTCTGGATTTTGCCGG
CTATCAGACCAGAGGCTGCTCTCAGCCAGAGAGGGTGAAGTTCACCCTGAACATGCTGGTGACAATGGCC
CCCATCGTGCTGATCCTGCTGGGCCTGCTGCTGTTCAAGATGTACCCTATCGACGAGGAGCGGAGAAGGC
AGAATAAGAAGGCCCTGCAGGCCCTGAGGGACGAGGCAAGCTCCTCTGGCTGTTCTGAGACCGATAGCAC
AGAGCTGGCCAGCATCCTG
